Addgene plasmid #90775: MTCH2 D4.3 gRNA
Purpose: 3rd generation lentiviral gRNA plasmid targeting human MTCH2
Depositing lab: Iain Cheeseman. Depositing organization: Whitehead Institute for Biomedical Research. Publication: Large-Scale Analysis of CRISPR/Cas9 Cell-Cycle Knockouts Reveals the Diversity of p53-Dependent Responses to Cell-Cycle Defects. McKinley KL, Cheeseman IM. Dev Cell. 2017 Feb 27;40(4):405-420.e2. doi: 10.1016/j.devcel.2017.01.012. Epub 2017 Feb 16. PubMed 28216383.
Backbone
  Vector backbone: pLenti-sgRNA
  Backbone manufacturer: Eric Lander & David Sabatini labs (Addgene plasmid #71409)
  Backbone size w/o insert (bp): 9151
  Vector type: Lentiviral, CRISPR
  Selectable markers: Puromycin
Growth in bacteria
  Bacterial resistance: Ampicillin, 100 μg/mL
  Growth temperature: 37°C
  Growth strain: NEB Stable
  Copy number: Unknown
Gene/Insert
  Gene/Insert name: MTCH2 (Guide Designation D4.3) (alt name: pKMKO series)
  gRNA/shRNA sequence: CACCGCGGCCAGTCAGGTGCTCCT
  Species: H. sapiens (human)
  Promoter: U6
  Cloning method: Restriction Enzyme; 5′ cloning site BsmBI (destroyed during cloning); 3′ cloning site BsmBI (destroyed during cloning)
  Sequencing primers: 5′ hU6-F (5'-GAGGGCCTATTTCCCATGATT-3'); 3′ EF1a-R (5'-CACGGCGACTACTGCACTTA-3')
Terms and licenses: Academic/Nonprofit Terms; Industry Terms: Not Available to Industry
Depositor comments: Please note that gRNA target sequence listed is not strictly the 20nt spacer sequence, but also contains the 5' BsmBI overhang. For more information about knockout human cell lines generated using this plasmid, please see http://cellcycleknockouts.wi.mit.edu/ .
How to cite: MTCH2 D4.3 gRNA was a gift from Iain Cheeseman (Addgene plasmid # 90775 ; http://n2t.net/addgene:90775 ; RRID:Addgene_90775)
