[The description below was written by a language model from this plasmid's Addgene catalogue record and pLannotate feature annotations shown in this document.]
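Description:
MTCH2 D4.3 gRNA is a third-generation lentiviral CRISPR plasmid built on the pLenti-sgRNA backbone and designed to express a single guide RNA against human MTCH2. It is maintained in E. coli through a high-copy ColE1/pUC-type origin with ampicillin selection (AmpR under its own promoter), and it also carries an f1 origin and an SV40 origin. Small annotated remnants of lac regulatory elements, lacZα, and the T3 and T7 promoters appear to be cloning-vector leftovers rather than functional parts of the payload. The catalogue lists the backbone without insert as 9,151 bp, whereas the sequenced record is 7,301 nt. One plausible explanation is loss of a stuffer fragment when the guide was cloned between the two BsmBI sites, which were destroyed in the process, but the record does not explain the difference.

The viral genome is transcribed from a chimeric RSV promoter fused to a truncated HIV-1 5' LTR, which makes packaging Tat-independent. It contains the Ψ packaging signal with a partial gag sequence, the RRE for Rev-dependent nuclear export, a cPPT/CTS, a WPRE, and a self-inactivating ΔU3 3' LTR followed by an SV40 polyadenylation signal. Within this frame, a human U6 Pol III promoter drives the MTCH2 spacer joined to the Streptococcus pyogenes guide scaffold (annotated as a tracrRNA fragment). A separate EF-1α core promoter drives puromycin N-acetyltransferase for selection of transduced mammalian cells. No Cas9 is annotated, so the nuclease must be supplied separately, for example by a Cas9-expressing cell line. The plasmid belongs to a guide series used in a large-scale analysis of CRISPR/Cas9 cell-cycle knockouts in human cells.
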