Features (pLannotate 1.2.2; 28 found; start..end, strand, type, name):
      1..26      +  rep_origin     RSF ori (fragment): Plasmids containing the RSF 1030 origin of replication can be propagated in E. coli cells that contain additional plasmids with compatible origins.
     28..120     +  CDS            lacI (fragment): lac repressor; lacI; The lac repressor binds to the lac operator to inhibit transcription in E. coli. This inhibition can be relieved by adding lactose or isopropyl-β-D-thiogalactopyranoside (IPTG).
    133..154     +  protein_bind   CAP binding site: CAP binding activates transcription in the presence of cAMP. E. coli catabolite activator protein
    169..199     +  promoter       lac promoter: promoter for the E. coli lac operon
    207..223     +  protein_bind   lac operator: The lac repressor binds to the lac operator to inhibit transcription in E. coli. This inhibition can be relieved by adding lactose or isopropyl-β-D-thiogalactopyranoside (IPTG). lac repressor encoded by lacI
    268..286     +  promoter       T3 promoter: promoter for bacteriophage T3 RNA polymerase
    314..540     +  promoter       RSV promoter: Rous sarcoma virus enhancer/promoter
    541..721     +  LTR            5' LTR (truncated): truncated 5' long terminal repeat (LTR) from HIV-1
    768..893     +  misc_feature   HIV-1 Ψ: packaging signal of human immunodeficiency virus type 1
    877..1240    +  CDS            HIV-1 gag (fragment): gag protein from human immunodeficiency virus 1; gag
   1386..1619    +  misc_feature   RRE: The Rev response element (RRE) of HIV-1 allows for Rev-dependent mRNA export from the nucleus to the cytoplasm.
   1996..2022    +  CDS            Rev (fragment): human immunodeficiency virus 1 (HIV-1) Rev protein; rev; enhances nuclear export of unspliced and incompletely spliced viral mRNAs
   2026..2266    +  promoter       U6 promoter: RNA polymerase III promoter for human U6 snRNA
   2313..2380    +  misc_RNA       tracrRNA (fragment): trans-activating CRISPR RNA for the Streptococcus pyogenes CRISPR/Cas9 system
   2429..2546    +  misc_feature   cPPT/CTS: central polypurine tract and central termination sequence of HIV-1
   2615..2826    +  promoter       EF-1α core promoter: core promoter for human elongation factor EF-1α
   2852..3451    +  CDS            PuroR (fragment): puromycin N-acetyltransferase; pac from Streptomyces; confers resistance to puromycin
   3467..4055    +  misc_feature   WPRE: woodchuck hepatitis virus posttranscriptional regulatory element
   4106..4125    +  misc_feature   cPPT/CTS (fragment): central polypurine tract and central termination sequence of HIV-1
   4127..4360    +  LTR            3' LTR (ΔU3): self-inactivating 3' long terminal repeat (LTR) from HIV-1
   4438..4559    +  polyA_signal   SV40 poly(A) signal: SV40 polyadenylation signal
   4599..4734    +  rep_origin     SV40 ori: SV40 origin of replication
   4755..4773    -  promoter       T7 promoter: promoter for bacteriophage T7 RNA polymerase
   4781..4936    +  CDS            lacZα (fragment): LacZα fragment of β-galactosidase; lacZ fragment
   4941..5369    +  rep_origin     f1 ori (sequence partly withheld): f1 bacteriophage origin of replication; arrow indicates direction of (+) strand synthesis
   5422..5526    +  promoter       AmpR promoter: bla
   5527..6387    +  CDS            AmpR: β-lactamase; bla; confers resistance to ampicillin, carbenicillin, and related antibiotics
   6558..7146    +  rep_origin     ori: high-copy-number ColE1/pMB1/pBR322/pUC origin of replication
>Addgene plasmid #90775 | MTCH2 D4.3 gRNA | addgene full sequence | sequence record 183633 | Addgene NGS Result
CGAGTCAGTGAGCGAGGAAGCGGAAGAGCGCCCAATACGCAAACCGCCTCTCCCCGCGCGTTGGCCGATT
CATTAATGCAGCTGGCACGACAGGTTTCCCGACTGGAAAGCGGGCAGTGAGCGCAACGCAATTAATGTGA
GTTAGCTCACTCATTAGGCACCCCAGGCTTTACACTTTATGCTTCCGGCTCGTATGTTGTGTGGAATTGT
GAGCGGATAACAATTTCACACAGGAAACAGCTATGACCATGATTACGCCAAGCGCGCAATTAACCCTCAC
TAAAGGGAACAAAAGCTGGAGCTGCAAGCTTAATGTAGTCTTATGCAATACTCTTGTAGTCTTGCAACAT
GGTAACGATGAGTTAGCAACATGCCTTACAAGGAGAGAAAAAGCACCGTGCATGCCGATTGGTGGAAGTA
AGGTGGTACGATCGTGCCTTATTAGGAAGGCAACAGACGGGTCTGACATGGATTGGACGAACCACTGAAT
TGCCGCATTGCAGAGATATTGTATTTAAGTGCCTAGCTCGATACATAAACGGGTCTCTCTGGTTAGACCA
GATCTGAGCCTGGGAGCTCTCTGGCTAACTAGGGAACCCACTGCTTAAGCCTCAATAAAGCTTGCCTTGA
GTGCTTCAAGTAGTGTGTGCCCGTCTGTTGTGTGACTCTGGTAACTAGAGATCCCTCAGACCCTTTTAGT
CAGTGTGGAAAATCTCTAGCAGTGGCGCCCGAACAGGGACTTGAAAGCGAAAGGGAAACCAGAGGAGCTC
TCTCGACGCAGGACTCGGCTTGCTGAAGCGCGCACGGCAAGAGGCGAGGGGCGGCGACTGGTGAGTACGC
CAAAAATTTTGACTAGCGGAGGCTAGAAGGAGAGAGATGGGTGCGAGAGCGTCAGTATTAAGCGGGGGAG
AATTAGATCGCGATGGGAAAAAATTCGGTTAAGGCCAGGGGGAAAGAAAAAATATAAATTAAAACATATA
GTATGGGCAAGCAGGGAGCTAGAACGATTCGCAGTTAATCCTGGCCTGTTAGAAACATCAGAAGGCTGTA
GACAAATACTGGGACAGCTACAACCATCCCTTCAGACAGGATCAGAAGAACTTAGATCATTATATAATAC
AGTAGCAACCCTCTATTGTGTGCATCAAAGGATAGAGATAAAAGACACCAAGGAAGCTTTAGACAAGATA
GAGGAAGAGCAAAACAAAAGTAAGACCACCGCACAGCAAGCGGCCGCTGATCTTCAGACCTGGAGGAGGA
GATATGAGGGACAATTGGAGAAGTGAATTATATAAATATAAAGTAGTAAAAATTGAACCATTAGGAGTAG
CACCCACCAAGGCAAAGAGAAGAGTGGTGCAGAGAGAAAAAAGAGCAGTGGGAATAGGAGCTTTGTTCCT
TGGGTTCTTGGGAGCAGCAGGAAGCACTATGGGCGCAGCGTCAATGACGCTGACGGTACAGGCCAGACAA
TTATTGTCTGGTATAGTGCAGCAGCAGAACAATTTGCTGAGGGCTATTGAGGCGCAACAGCATCTGTTGC
AACTCACAGTCTGGGGCATCAAGCAGCTCCAGGCAAGAATCCTGGCTGTGGAAAGATACCTAAAGGATCA
ACAGCTCCTGGGGATTTGGGGTTGCTCTGGAAAACTCATTTGCACCACTGCTGTGCCTTGGAATGCTAGT
TGGAGTAATAAATCTCTGGAACAGATTTGGAATCACACGACCTGGATGGAGTGGGACAGAGAAATTAACA
ATTACACAAGCTTAATACACTCCTTAATTGAAGAATCGCAAAACCAGCAAGAAAAGAATGAACAAGAATT
ATTGGAATTAGATAAATGGGCAAGTTTGTGGAATTGGTTTAACATAACAAATTGGCTGTGGTATATAAAA
TTATTCATAATGATAGTAGGAGGCTTGGTAGGTTTAAGAATAGTTTTTGCTGTACTTTCTATAGTGAATA
GAGTTAGGCAGGGATATTCACCATTATCGTTTCAGACCCACCTCCCAACCCCGAGGGGACCCAGAGAGGG
CCTATTTCCCATGATTCCTTCATATTTGCATATACGATACAAGGCTGTTAGAGAGATAATTAGAATTAAT
TTGACTGTAAACACAAAGATATTAGTACAAAATACGTGACGTAGAAAGTAATAATTTCTTGGGTAGTTTG
CAGTTTTAAAATTATGTTTTAAAATGGACTATCATATGCTTACCGTAACTTGAAAGTATTTCGATTTCTT
GGCTTTATATATCTTGTGGAAAGGACGAAACACCGCGGCCAGTCAGGTGCTCCTGTTTAAGAGCTATGCT
GGAAACAGCATAGCAAGTTTAAATAAGGCTAGTCCGTTATCAACTTGAAAAAGTGGCACCGAGTCGGTGC
TTTTTTTGAATTCTAGATCTTGAGACAAATGGCAGTATTCATCCACAATTTTAAAAGAAAAGGGGGGATT
GGGGGGTACAGTGCAGGGGAAAGAATAGTAGACATAATAGCAACAGACATACAAACTAAAGAATTACAAA
AACAAATTACAAAAATTCAAAATTTTCGGGTTTATTACAGGGACAGCAGAGATCCACTTTGGCGCCGGCT
CGAGTGGCTCCGGTGCCCGTCAGTGGGCAGAGCGCACATCGCCCACAGTCCCCGAGAAGTTGGGGGGAGG
GGTCGGCAATTGAACCGGTGCCTAGAGAAGGTGGCGCGGGGTAAACTGGGAAAGTGATGTCGTGTACTGG
CTCCGCCTTTTTCCCGAGGGTGGGGGAGAACCGTATATAAGTGCAGTAGTCGCCGTGAACGTTCTTTTTC
GCAACGGGTTTGCCGCCAGAACACAGGTGTCGTGACGCGGGATCCGCCACCATGACCGAGTACAAGCCCA
CGGTGCGCCTCGCCACCCGCGACGACGTCCCCAGGGCCGTACGCACCCTCGCCGCCGCGTTCGCCGACTA
CCCCGCCACGCGCCACACCGTCGATCCGGACCGCCACATCGAGCGGGTCACCGAGCTGCAAGAACTCTTC
CTCACGCGCGTCGGGCTCGACATCGGCAAGGTGTGGGTCGCGGACGACGGCGCCGCGGTGGCGGTCTGGA
CCACGCCGGAGAGCGTCGAAGCGGGGGCGGTGTTCGCCGAGATCGGCCCGCGCATGGCCGAGTTGAGCGG
TTCCCGGCTGGCCGCGCAGCAACAGATGGAAGGCCTCCTGGCGCCGCACCGGCCCAAGGAGCCCGCGTGG
TTCCTGGCCACCGTCGGAGTCTCGCCCGACCACCAGGGCAAGGGTCTGGGCAGCGCCGTCGTGCTCCCCG
GAGTGGAGGCGGCCGAGCGCGCCGGGGTGCCCGCCTTCCTGGAGACCTCCGCGCCCCGCAACCTCCCCTT
CTACGAGCGGCTCGGCTTCACCGTCACCGCCGACGTCGAGGTGCCCGAAGGACCGCGCACCTGGTGCATG
ACCCGCAAGCCCGGTGCCTGAACGCGTTAAGTCGACAATCAACCTCTGGATTACAAAATTTGTGAAAGAT
TGACTGGTATTCTTAACTATGTTGCTCCTTTTACGCTATGTGGATACGCTGCTTTAATGCCTTTGTATCA
TGCTATTGCTTCCCGTATGGCTTTCATTTTCTCCTCCTTGTATAAATCCTGGTTGCTGTCTCTTTATGAG
GAGTTGTGGCCCGTTGTCAGGCAACGTGGCGTGGTGTGCACTGTGTTTGCTGACGCAACCCCCACTGGTT
GGGGCATTGCCACCACCTGTCAGCTCCTTTCCGGGACTTTCGCTTTCCCCCTCCCTATTGCCACGGCGGA
ACTCATCGCCGCCTGCCTTGCCCGCTGCTGGACAGGGGCTCGGCTGTTGGGCACTGACAATTCCGTGGTG
TTGTCGGGGAAATCATCGTCCTTTCCTTGGCTGCTCGCCTGTGTTGCCACCTGGATTCTGCGCGGGACGT
CCTTCTGCTACGTCCCTTCGGCCCTCAATCCAGCGGACCTTCCTTCCCGCGGCCTGCTGCCGGCTCTGCG
GCCTCTTCCGCGTCTTCGCCTTCGCCCTCAGACGAGTCGGATCTCCCTTTGGGCCGCCTCCCCGCGTCGA
CTTTAAGACCAATGACTTACAAGGCAGCTGTAGATCTTAGCCACTTTTTAAAAGAAAAGGGGGGACTGGA
AGGGCTAATTCACTCCCAACGAAGACAAGATCTGCTTTTTGCTTGTACTGGGTCTCTCTGGTTAGACCAG
ATCTGAGCCTGGGAGCTCTCTGGCTAACTAGGGAACCCACTGCTTAAGCCTCAATAAAGCTTGCCTTGAG
TGCTTCAAGTAGTGTGTGCCCGTCTGTTGTGTGACTCTGGTAACTAGAGATCCCTCAGACCCTTTTAGTC
AGTGTGGAAAATCTCTAGCAGTACGTATAGTAGTTCATGTCATCTTATTATTCAGTATTTATAACTTGCA
AAGAAATGAATATCAGAGAGTGAGAGGAACTTGTTTATTGCAGCTTATAATGGTTACAAATAAAGCAATA
GCATCACAAATTTCACAAATAAAGCATTTTTTTCACTGCATTCTAGTTGTGGTTTGTCCAAACTCATCAA
TGTATCTTATCATGTCTGGCTCTAGCTATCCCGCCCCTAACTCCGCCCATCCCGCCCCTAACTCCGCCCA
GTTCCGCCCATTCTCCGCCCCATGGCTGACTAATTTTTTTTATTTATGCAGAGGCCGAGGCCGCCTCGGC
CTCTGAGCTATTCCAGAAGTAGTGAGGAGGCTTTTTTGGAGGCCTAGGGACGTACCCAATTCGCCCTATA
GTGAGTCGTATTACGCGCGCTCACTGGCCGTCGTTTTACAACGTCGTGACTGGGAAAACCCTGGCGTTAC
CCAACTTAATCGCCTTGCAGCACATCCCCCTTTCGCCAGCTGGCGTAATAGCGAAGAGGCCCGCACCGAT
CGCCCTTCCCAACAGTTGCGCAGCCTGAATGGCGAATGGG
[124 nt withheld, positions 4941-5064]
C
[91 nt withheld, positions 5066-5156]
A
[49 nt withheld, positions 5158-5206]
CCTTTGACGTTGGAGTCCACGTTCTTT
[37 nt withheld, positions 5234-5270]
ACCCTATCTCGGTCTATTCTTTTGATTTATAAGGGATTTTGCCGATTTCGGCCTATTGGTTAAAAAATGA
GCTGATTTAACAAAAATTTAACGCGAATTTTAACAAAATATTAACGCTTACAATTTAGGTGGCACTTTTC
GGGGAAATGTGCGCGGAACCCCTATTTGTTTATTTTTCTAAATACATTCAAATATGTATCCGCTCATGAG
ACAATAACCCTGATAAATGCTTCAATAATATTGAAAAAGGAAGAGTATGAGTATTCAACATTTCCGTGTC
GCCCTTATTCCCTTTTTTGCGGCATTTTGCCTTCCTGTTTTTGCTCACCCAGAAACGCTGGTGAAAGTAA
AAGATGCTGAAGATCAGTTGGGTGCACGAGTGGGTTACATCGAACTGGATCTCAACAGCGGTAAGATCCT
TGAGAGTTTTCGCCCCGAAGAACGTTTTCCAATGATGAGCACTTTTAAAGTTCTGCTATGTGGCGCGGTA
TTATCCCGTATTGACGCCGGGCAAGAGCAACTCGGTCGCCGCATACACTATTCTCAGAATGACTTGGTTG
AGTACTCACCAGTCACAGAAAAGCATCTTACGGATGGCATGACAGTAAGAGAATTATGCAGTGCTGCCAT
AACCATGAGTGATAACACTGCGGCCAACTTACTTCTGACAACGATCGGAGGACCGAAGGAGCTAACCGCT
TTTTTGCACAACATGGGGGATCATGTAACTCGCCTTGATCGTTGGGAACCGGAGCTGAATGAAGCCATAC
CAAACGACGAGCGTGACACCACGATGCCTGTAGCAATGGCAACAACGTTGCGCAAACTATTAACTGGCGA
ACTACTTACTCTAGCTTCCCGGCAACAATTAATAGACTGGATGGAGGCGGATAAAGTTGCAGGACCACTT
CTGCGCTCGGCCCTTCCGGCTGGCTGGTTTATTGCTGATAAATCTGGAGCCGGTGAGCGTGGGTCTCGCG
GTATCATTGCAGCACTGGGGCCAGATGGTAAGCCCTCCCGTATCGTAGTTATCTACACGACGGGGAGTCA
GGCAACTATGGATGAACGAAATAGACAGATCGCTGAGATAGGTGCCTCACTGATTAAGCATTGGTAACTG
TCAGACCAAGTTTACTCATATATACTTTAGATTGATTTAAAACTTCATTTTTAATTTAAAAGGATCTAGG
TGAAGATCCTTTTTGATAATCTCATGACCAAAATCCCTTAACGTGAGTTTTCGTTCCACTGAGCGTCAGA
CCCCGTAGAAAAGATCAAAGGATCTTCTTGAGATCCTTTTTTTCTGCGCGTAATCTGCTGCTTGCAAACA
AAAAAACCACCGCTACCAGCGGTGGTTTGTTTGCCGGATCAAGAGCTACCAACTCTTTTTCCGAAGGTAA
CTGGCTTCAGCAGAGCGCAGATACCAAATACTGTTCTTCTAGTGTAGCCGTAGTTAGGCCACCACTTCAA
GAACTCTGTAGCACCGCCTACATACCTCGCTCTGCTAATCCTGTTACCAGTGGCTGCTGCCAGTGGCGAT
AAGTCGTGTCTTACCGGGTTGGACTCAAGACGATAGTTACCGGATAAGGCGCAGCGGTCGGGCTGAACGG
GGGGTTCGTGCACACAGCCCAGCTTGGAGCGAACGACCTACACCGAACTGAGATACCTACAGCGTGAGCT
ATGAGAAAGCGCCACGCTTCCCGAAGGGAGAAAGGCGGACAGGTATCCGGTAAGCGGCAGGGTCGGAACA
GGAGAGCGCACGAGGGAGCTTCCAGGGGGAAACGCCTGGTATCTTTATAGTCCTGTCGGGTTTCGCCACC
TCTGACTTGAGCGTCGATTTTTGTGATGCTCGTCAGGGGGGCGGAGCCTATGGAAAAACGCCAGCAACGC
GGCCTTTTTACGGTTCCTGGCCTTTTGCTGGCCTTTTGCTCACATGTTCTTTCCTGCGTTATCCCCTGAT
TCTGTGGATAACCGTATTACCGCCTTTGAGTGAGCTGATACCGCTCGCCGCAGCCGAACGACCGAGCGCA
G
